Addgene plasmid #64108: pHAGE-TO-dCas9-3XmCherry
Purpose: Expression of Sp dCas9-3XmCherry in mammalian cells
Depositing lab: Thoru Pederson. Depositing organization: University of Massachusetts, Worcester. Publication: Multicolor CRISPR labeling of chromosomal loci in human cells. Ma H, Naseri A, Reyes-Gutierrez P, Wolfe SA, Zhang S, Pederson T. Proc Natl Acad Sci U S A. 2015 Mar 10;112(10):3002-7. doi: 10.1073/pnas.1420024112. Epub 2015 Feb 23. PubMed 25713381.
Backbone
  Vector backbone: pHAGE-DEST
  Backbone size w/o insert (bp): 6000
  Total vector size (bp): 12962
  Vector type: Mammalian Expression, Lentiviral, CRISPR
  Selectable markers: mCherry
Growth in bacteria
  Bacterial resistance: Ampicillin, 100 μg/mL
  Growth temperature: 37°C
  Growth strain: NEB Stable
  Copy number: High Copy
Gene/Insert
  Gene/Insert name: Sp dCas9
  Species: Synthetic
  Insert size (bp): 4101
  Promoter: CMV-TO
  Tag / fusion protein: 3XmCherry (C terminal on insert)
  Cloning method: Restriction Enzyme; 5′ cloning site EcoRI (not destroyed); 3′ cloning site XbaI (not destroyed)
  Sequencing primers: 5′ cgaaggaatagaagaagaaggtgga; 3′ CCAAAGGGAGATCCGACTCG
Terms and licenses: Academic/Nonprofit Terms; Industry Terms: Not Available to Industry
How to cite: pHAGE-TO-dCas9-3XmCherry was a gift from Thoru Pederson (Addgene plasmid # 64108 ; http://n2t.net/addgene:64108 ; RRID:Addgene_64108)
