[The description below was written by a language model from this plasmid's Addgene catalogue record and pLannotate feature annotations shown in this document.]
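Description:
pHAGE-TO-dCas9-3XmCherry is an HIV-1-based, self-inactivating lentiviral expression vector built on the pHAGE-DEST backbone for producing a fluorescently labelled, nuclease-dead Streptococcus pyogenes Cas9 in mammalian cells. The plasmid is about 13 kb and is propagated in E. coli through a high-copy ColE1/pUC-type origin with ampicillin selection from the bla gene. The record recommends a recombination-tolerant strain, which is sensible given the LTRs and the tandem repeated reporter. Lentiviral elements include a truncated 5' LTR, the Ψ packaging signal with a gag fragment, the RRE for Rev-dependent nuclear export, the cPPT/CTS, a WPRE downstream of the cargo to boost transcript expression, and a ΔU3 3' LTR that inactivates LTR promoter activity after integration. No drug-resistance cassette for mammalian cells is annotated. mCherry fluorescence is listed as the only marker for transduced or transfected cells.

The payload is driven by the "CMV-TO" promoter, a CMV enhancer/promoter followed by tet operator sequences (annotated as short tetO-containing fragments). This arrangement would typically allow repression by Tet repressor and induction with tetracycline-class drugs in TetR-expressing cells, and constitutive expression elsewhere. It controls a 4.1 kb Cas9 open reading frame. The automatic annotation labels this as active Cas9, but the catalogue describes it as the catalytically dead dCas9. It is fused at its C terminus to three tandem copies of mCherry, which gives a brighter signal per bound molecule. When paired with guide RNAs supplied separately (none is encoded here), the fusion binds target DNA without cutting it. According to the associated publication, it is used for live-cell, multicolour CRISPR imaging of chromosomal loci in human cells.
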