Features (pLannotate 1.2.2; 29 found; start..end, strand, type, name):
    377..634     +  LTR            5' LTR (truncated): truncated 5' long terminal repeat (LTR) from HIV-1
    681..806     +  misc_feature   HIV-1 Ψ: packaging signal of human immunodeficiency virus type 1
    790..1128    +  CDS            HIV-1 gag (fragment): gag protein from human immunodeficiency virus 1; gag
   1303..1536    +  misc_feature   RRE: The Rev response element (RRE) of HIV-1 allows for Rev-dependent mRNA export from the nucleus to the cytoplasm.
   1913..2013    +  CDS            Rev (fragment): human immunodeficiency virus 1 (HIV-1) Rev protein; rev; enhances nuclear export of unspliced and incompletely spliced viral mRNAs
   2058..2175    +  misc_feature   cPPT/CTS: central polypurine tract and central termination sequence of HIV-1
   2299..2602    +  enhancer       CMV enhancer: human cytomegalovirus immediate early enhancer
   2603..2806    +  promoter       CMV promoter: human cytomegalovirus (CMV) immediate early promoter
   2808..2827    +  promoter       PLtetO-1 promoter (fragment): modified phage lambda PL promoter with tet operator sites (Lutz and Bujard, 1997)
   2829..2848    +  promoter       PLtetO-1 promoter (fragment): modified phage lambda PL promoter with tet operator sites (Lutz and Bujard, 1997)
   2856..2889    +  promoter       TRE3GV promoter (fragment): 3rd-generation Tet-responsive promoter that can be activated by binding of Tet-On® 3G, optimized for retroviral and lentiviral vectors
   3025..7125    +  CDS            Cas9: Cas9 (Csn1) endonuclease from the Streptococcus pyogenes Type II CRISPR/Cas system generates RNA-guided double strand breaks in DNA
   7177..7884    +  CDS            mCherry: mCherry is a basic (constitutively fluorescent) red fluorescent protein published in 2004, derived from Discosoma sp.. It is reported to be a very rapidly-maturing monomer with low acid sensitivity.
   7903..8610    +  CDS            mCherry: mCherry is a basic (constitutively fluorescent) red fluorescent protein published in 2004, derived from Discosoma sp.. It is reported to be a very rapidly-maturing monomer with low acid sensitivity.
   8629..9336    +  CDS            mCherry: mCherry is a basic (constitutively fluorescent) red fluorescent protein published in 2004, derived from Discosoma sp.. It is reported to be a very rapidly-maturing monomer with low acid sensitivity.
   9358..9946    +  misc_feature   WPRE: woodchuck hepatitis virus posttranscriptional regulatory element
   9954..10019   +  CDS            nef (fragment): NEF_HV1Z2 - Experimental evidence at protein level: Swiss-Prot protein existence level 1. Extracellular Nef protein targets CD4(+) T-lymphocytes for apoptosis by interacting with CXCR4 surface receptors. From Human immunodeficiency virus type 1 group M subtype D (isolate Z2/CDC-Z34) (HIV-1).
  10021..10254   +  LTR            3' LTR (ΔU3): self-inactivating 3' long terminal repeat (LTR) from HIV-1
  10459..10563   +  promoter       AmpR promoter: bla
  10564..11424   +  CDS            AmpR: β-lactamase; bla; confers resistance to ampicillin, carbenicillin, and related antibiotics
  11595..12183   +  rep_origin     ori: high-copy-number ColE1/pMB1/pBR322/pUC origin of replication
  12366..12420   +  CDS            lacI (fragment): lac repressor; lacI; The lac repressor binds to the lac operator to inhibit transcription in E. coli. This inhibition can be relieved by adding lactose or isopropyl-β-D-thiogalactopyranoside (IPTG).
  12426..12519   +  rep_origin     SV40 ori (fragment): SV40 origin of replication
  12544..12581   +  CDS            lacI (fragment): lac repressor; lacI; The lac repressor binds to the lac operator to inhibit transcription in E. coli. This inhibition can be relieved by adding lactose or isopropyl-β-D-thiogalactopyranoside (IPTG).
  12594..12615   +  protein_bind   CAP binding site: CAP binding activates transcription in the presence of cAMP. E. coli catabolite activator protein
  12630..12660   +  promoter       lac promoter: promoter for the E. coli lac operon
  12664..12686   +  protein_bind   lac operator (fragment): The lac repressor binds to the lac operator to inhibit transcription in E. coli. This inhibition can be relieved by adding lactose or isopropyl-β-D-thiogalactopyranoside (IPTG). lac repressor encoded by lacI
  12718..12801   +  polyA_signal   SV40 poly(A) signal (fragment): SV40 polyadenylation signal
  12968..329     +  CDS            nef (fragment) (across the origin): NEF_HV1BR - Experimental evidence at protein level: Swiss-Prot protein existence level 1. Extracellular Nef protein targets CD4(+) T-lymphocytes for apoptosis by interacting with CXCR4 surface receptors (PubMed:14990729). From Human immunodeficiency virus type 1 group M subtype B (isolate BRU/LAI) (HIV-1).
>Addgene plasmid #64108 | pHAGE-TO-dCas9-3XmCherry | addgene full sequence | sequence record 236008 | Addgene NGS Result
TGGAAGGGCTAATTCACTCCCAAAGAAGACAAGATATCCTTGATCTGTGGATCTACCACACACAAGGCTA
CTTCCCTGATTAGCAGAACTACACACCAGGGCCAGGGGTCAGATATCCACTGACCTTTGGATGGTGCTAC
AAGCTAGTACCAGTTGAGCCAGATAAGGTAGAAGAGGCCAATAAAGGAGAGAACACCAGCTTGTTACACC
CTGTGAGCCTGCATGGGATGGATGACCCGGAGAGAGAAGTGTTAGAGTGGAGGTTTGACAGCCGCCTAGC
ATTTCATCACGTGGCCCGAGAGCTGCATCCGGAGTACTTCAAGAACTGCTGATATCGAGCTTGCTACAAG
GGACTTTCCGCTGGGGACTTTCCAGGGAGGCGTGGCCTGGGCGGGACTGGGGAGTGGCGAGCCCTCAGAT
CCTGCATATAAGCAGCTGCTTTTTGCCTGTACTGGGTCTCTCTGGTTAGACCAGATCTGAGCCTGGGAGC
TCTCTGGCTAACTAGGGAACCCACTGCTTAAGCCTCAATAAAGCTTGCCTTGAGTGCTTCAAGTAGTGTG
TGCCCGTCTGTTGTGTGACTCTGGTAACTAGAGATCCCTCAGACCCTTTTAGTCAGTGTGGAAAATCTCT
AGCAGTGGCGCCCGAACAGGGACTTGAAAGCGAAAGGGAAACCAGAGGAGCTCTCTCGACGCAGGACTCG
GCTTGCTGAAGCGCGCACGGCAAGAGGCGAGGGGCGGCGACTGGTGAGTACGCCAAAAATTTTGACTAGC
GGAGGCTAGAAGGAGAGAGATGGGTGCGAGAGCGTCAGTATTAAGCGGGGGAGAATTAGATCGCGATGGG
AAAAAATTCGGTTAAGGCCAGGGGGAAAGAAAAAATATAAATTAAAACATATAGTATGGGCAAGCAGGGA
GCTAGAACGATTCGCAGTTAATCCTGGCCTGTTAGAAACATCAGAAGGCTGTAGACAAATACTGGGACAG
CTACAACCATCCCTTCAGACAGGATCAGAAGAACTTAGATCATTATATAATACAGTAGCAACCCTCTATT
GTGTGCATCAAAGGATAGAGATAAAAGACACCAAGGAAGCTTTAGACAAGATAGAGGAAGAGCAAAACAA
AAGTAAGACCACCGCACAGCAAGCGGCCGGCCGCTGATCTTCAGACCTGGAGGAGGAGATATGAGGGACA
ATTGGAGAAGTGAATTATATAAATATAAAGTAGTAAAAATTGAACCATTAGGAGTAGCACCCACCAAGGC
AAAGAGAAGAGTGGTGCAGAGAGAAAAAAGAGCAGTGGGAATAGGAGCTTTGTTCCTTGGGTTCTTGGGA
GCAGCAGGAAGCACTATGGGCGCAGCGTCAATGACGCTGACGGTACAGGCCAGACAATTATTGTCTGGTA
TAGTGCAGCAGCAGAACAATTTGCTGAGGGCTATTGAGGCGCAACAGCATCTGTTGCAACTCACAGTCTG
GGGCATCAAGCAGCTCCAGGCAAGAATCCTGGCTGTGGAAAGATACCTAAAGGATCAACAGCTCCTGGGG
ATTTGGGGTTGCTCTGGAAAACTCATTTGCACCACTGCTGTGCCTTGGAATGCTAGTTGGAGTAATAAAT
CTCTGGAACAGATTTGGAATCACACGACCTGGATGGAGTGGGACAGAGAAATTAACAATTACACAAGCTT
AATACACTCCTTAATTGAAGAATCGCAAAACCAGCAAGAAAAGAATGAACAAGAATTATTGGAATTAGAT
AAATGGGCAAGTTTGTGGAATTGGTTTAACATAACAAATTGGCTGTGGTATATAAAATTATTCATAATGA
TAGTAGGAGGCTTGGTAGGTTTAAGAATAGTTTTTGCTGTACTTTCTATAGTGAATAGAGTTAGGCAGGG
ATATTCACCATTATCGTTTCAGACCCACCTCCCAACCCCGAGGGGACCCGACAGGCCCGAAGGAATAGAA
GAAGAAGGTGGAGAGAGAGACAGAGACAGATCCATTCGATTAGTGAACGGATCTCGACGGTATCGCCGAA
TTGACAAATGGCAGTATTCATCCACAATTTTAAAAGAAAAGGGGGGATTGGGGGGTACAGTGCAGGGGAA
AGAATAGTAGACATAATAGCAACAGACATACAAACTAAAGAATTACAAAAACAAATTACAAAAATTCAAA
ATTTTCGGGTTTATTACAGGGACAGCAGAGATCCAGTTTGGACTAGCGATGCTAGCTGATGCGGGCCCTA
GTTATTAATAGTAATCAATTACGGGGTCATTAGTTCATAGCCCATATATGGAGTTCCGCGTTACATAACT
TACGGTAAATGGCCCGCCTGGCTGACCGCCCAACGACCCCCGCCCATTGACGTCAATAATGACGTATGTT
CCCATAGTAACGCCAATAGGGACTTTCCATTGACGTCAATGGGTGGAGTATTTACGGTAAACTGCCCACT
TGGCAGTACATCAAGTGTATCATATGCCAAGTACGCCCCCTATTGACGTCAATGACGGTAAATGGCCCGC
CTGGCATTATGCCCAGTACATGACCTTATGGGACTTTCCTACTTGGCAGTACATCTACGTATTAGTCATC
GCTATTACCATGGTGATGCGGTTTTGGCAGTACATCAATGGGCGTGGATAGCGGTTTGACTCACGGGGAT
TTCCAAGTCTCCACCCCATTGACGTCAATGGGAGTTTGTTTTGGCACCAAAATCAACGGGACTTTCCAAA
ATGTCGTAACAACTCCGCCCCATTGACGCAAATGGGCGGTAGGCGTGTACGGTGGGAGGTCTATATAAGC
AGAGCTCTCCCTATCAGTGATAGAGATCTCCCTATCAGTGATAGAGATCGTCGACGAGCTCGTTTAGTGA
ACCGTCAGATCGCCTGGAGACGCCATCCACGCTGTTTTGACCTCCATAGAAGACACCGGGACCGATCCAG
CCTACCGGTTAAGGTGAACGCGTGCAGGCTGGCGCCACCATGGCCCCTAAAAAGAAACGCAAGGTCGAAT
TCGGAAGCGGAAGCGACAAGAAGTACTCCATTGGGCTCGCTATCGGTACCAACAGCGTCGGCTGGGCCGT
CATTACGGACGAGTACAAGGTGCCGAGCAAAAAATTCAAAGTTCTGGGCAATACCGATCGCCACAGCATA
AAGAAGAACCTCATTGGAGCCCTCCTGTTCGACTCCGGGGAGACGGCCGAAGCCACGCGGCTCAAAAGAA
CAGCACGGCGCAGATATACCCGCAGAAAGAATCGGATCTGCTACCTGCAGGAGATCTTTAGTAATGAGAT
GGCTAAGGTGGATGACTCTTTCTTCCATAGGCTGGAGGAGTCCTTTTTGGTGGAGGAGGATAAAAAGCAC
GAGCGCCACCCAATCTTTGGCAATATCGTGGACGAGGTGGCGTACCATGAAAAGTACCCAACCATATATC
ATCTGAGGAAGAAGCTGGTAGACAGTACTGATAAGGCTGACTTGCGGTTGATCTATCTCGCGCTGGCGCA
CATGATCAAATTTCGGGGACACTTCCTCATCGAGGGGGACCTGAACCCAGACAACAGCGATGTCGACAAA
CTCTTTATCCAACTGGTTCAGACTTACAATCAGCTTTTCGAGGAGAACCCGATCAACGCATCCGGCGTTG
ACGCCAAAGCAATCCTGAGCGCTAGGCTGTCCAAATCCCGGCGGCTCGAAAACCTCATCGCACAGCTCCC
TGGGGAGAAGAAGAACGGCCTGTTTGGTAATCTTATCGCCCTGTCACTCGGGCTGACCCCCAACTTTAAA
TCTAACTTCGACCTGGCCGAAGATGCCAAGCTGCAACTGAGCAAAGACACCTACGATGATGATCTCGACA
ATCTGCTGGCCCAGATCGGCGACCAGTACGCAGACCTTTTTTTGGCGGCAAAGAACCTGTCAGACGCCAT
TCTGCTGAGTGATATTCTGCGAGTGAACACGGAGATCACCAAAGCTCCGCTGAGCGCTAGTATGATCAAG
CGCTATGATGAGCACCACCAAGACTTGACTTTGCTGAAGGCCCTTGTCAGACAGCAACTGCCTGAGAAGT
ACAAGGAAATTTTCTTCGATCAGTCTAAAAATGGCTACGCCGGATACATTGACGGCGGAGCAAGCCAGGA
GGAATTTTACAAATTTATTAAGCCCATCTTGGAAAAAATGGACGGCACCGAGGAGCTGCTGGTAAAGCTG
AACAGAGAAGATCTGTTGCGCAAACAGCGCACTTTCGACAATGGAAGCATCCCCCACCAGATTCACCTGG
GCGAACTGCACGCTATCCTCAGGCGGCAAGAGGATTTCTACCCCTTTTTGAAAGATAACAGGGAAAAGAT
TGAGAAAATCCTCACATTTCGGATACCCTACTATGTAGGCCCCCTCGCTCGGGGAAATTCCAGATTCGCG
TGGATGACTCGCAAATCAGAAGAGACCATCACTCCCTGGAACTTCGAGGAAGTCGTGGATAAGGGGGCCT
CTGCCCAGTCCTTCATCGAAAGGATGACTAACTTTGATAAAAATCTGCCTAACGAAAAGGTGCTTCCTAA
ACACTCTCTGCTGTACGAGTACTTCACAGTTTATAACGAGCTCACCAAGGTCAAATACGTCACAGAAGGG
ATGAGAAAGCCAGCATTCCTGTCTGGAGAGCAGAAGAAAGCTATCGTGGACCTCCTCTTCAAGACGAACC
GGAAAGTTACCGTGAAACAGCTCAAAGAAGACTATTTCAAAAAGATTGAATGTTTCGACTCTGTTGAAAT
CAGCGGAGTGGAGGATCGCTTCAACGCATCCCTGGGAACGTATCACGATCTCCTGAAAATCATTAAAGAC
AAGGACTTCCTGGACAATGAGGAGAACGAGGACATTCTTGAGGACATTGTCCTCACCCTTACGTTGTTTG
AAGATAGGGAGATGATTGAAGAACGCTTGAAAACTTACGCTCATCTCTTCGACGACAAAGTCATGAAACA
GCTCAAGAGACGCCGATATACAGGATGGGGGCGGCTGTCAAGAAAACTGATCAATGGCATCCGAGACAAG
CAGAGTGGAAAGACAATCCTGGATTTTCTTAAGTCCGATGGATTTGCCAACCGGAACTTCATGCAGTTGA
TCCATGATGACTCTCTCACCTTTAAGGAGGACATCCAGAAAGCACAAGTTTCTGGCCAGGGGGACAGTCT
TCACGAGCACATCGCTAATCTTGCAGGTAGCCCAGCTATCAAAAAGGGAATACTGCAGACCGTTAAGGTC
GTGGATGAACTCGTCAAAGTAATGGGAAGGCATAAGCCCGAGAATATCGTTATCGAGATGGCCCGAGAGA
ACCAAACTACCCAGAAGGGACAGAAGAACAGTAGGGAAAGGATGAAGAGGATTGAAGAGGGTATAAAAGA
ACTGGGGTCCCAAATCCTTAAGGAACACCCAGTTGAAAACACCCAGCTTCAGAATGAGAAGCTCTACCTG
TACTACCTGCAGAACGGCAGGGACATGTACGTGGATCAGGAACTGGACATCAACCGGTTGTCCGACTACG
ACGTGGATGCTATCGTGCCCCAAAGCTTTCTCAAAGATGATTCTATTGATAATAAAGTGTTGACAAGATC
CGATAAAAATAGAGGGAAGAGTGATAACGTCCCCTCAGAAGAAGTTGTCAAGAAAATGAAAAATTATTGG
CGGCAGCTGCTGAACGCCAAACTGATCACACAACGGAAGTTCGATAATCTGACTAAGGCTGAACGAGGTG
GCCTGTCTGAGTTGGATAAAGCCGGCTTCATCAAAAGGCAGCTTGTTGAGACACGCCAGATCACCAAGCA
CGTGGCCCAAATTCTCGATTCACGCATGAACACCAAGTACGATGAAAATGACAAACTGATTCGAGAGGTG
AAAGTTATTACTCTGAAGTCTAAGCTGGTCTCAGATTTCAGAAAGGACTTTCAGTTTTATAAGGTGAGAG
AGATCAACAATTACCACCATGCGCATGATGCCTACCTGAATGCAGTGGTAGGCACTGCACTTATCAAAAA
ATATCCCAAGCTGGAATCTGAATTTGTTTACGGAGACTATAAAGTGTACGATGTTAGGAAAATGATCGCA
AAGTCTGAGCAGGAAATAGGCAAGGCCACCGCTAAGTACTTCTTTTACAGCAATATTATGAATTTTTTCA
AGACCGAGATTACACTGGCCAATGGAGAGATTCGGAAGCGACCACTTATCGAAACAAACGGAGAAACAGG
AGAAATCGTGTGGGACAAGGGTAGGGATTTCGCGACAGTCCGCAAGGTCCTGTCCATGCCGCAGGTGAAC
ATCGTTAAAAAGACCGAAGTACAGACCGGAGGCTTCTCCAAGGAAAGTATCCTCCCGAAAAGGAACAGCG
ACAAGCTGATCGCACGCAAAAAAGATTGGGACCCCAAGAAATACGGCGGATTCGATTCTCCTACAGTCGC
TTACAGTGTACTGGTTGTGGCCAAAGTGGAGAAAGGGAAGTCTAAAAAACTCAAAAGCGTCAAGGAACTG
CTGGGCATCACAATCATGGAGCGATCCAGCTTCGAGAAAAACCCCATCGACTTTCTCGAAGCGAAAGGAT
ATAAAGAGGTCAAAAAAGACCTCATCATTAAGCTGCCCAAGTACTCTCTCTTTGAGCTTGAAAACGGCCG
GAAACGAATGCTCGCTAGTGCGGGCGAGCTGCAGAAAGGTAACGAGCTGGCACTGCCCTCTAAATACGTT
AATTTCTTGTATCTGGCCAGCCACTATGAAAAGCTCAAAGGGTCTCCCGAAGATAATGAGCAGAAGCAGC
TGTTCGTGGAACAACACAAACACTACCTTGATGAGATCATCGAGCAAATAAGCGAGTTCTCCAAAAGAGT
GATCCTCGCCGACGCTAACCTCGATAAGGTGCTTTCTGCTTACAATAAGCACAGGGATAAGCCCATCAGG
GAGCAGGCAGAAAACATTATCCACTTGTTTACTCTGACCAACTTGGGCGCGCCTGCAGCCTTCAAGTACT
TCGACACCACCATAGACAGAAAGCGGTACACCTCTACAAAGGAGGTCCTGGACGCCACACTGATTCATCA
GTCAATTACGGGGCTCTATGAAACAAGAATCGACCTCTCTCAGCTCGGTGGAGACGGCTCTACTAGTGGC
TCTCCCAAGAAGAAGAGGAAGGTAGGATCCGGAAGTATGGTGAGCAAGGGCGAGGAGGATAACATGGCCA
TCATCAAGGAGTTCATGCGCTTCAAGGTGCACATGGAGGGCTCCGTGAACGGCCACGAGTTCGAGATCGA
GGGCGAGGGCGAGGGCCGCCCCTACGAGGGCACCCAGACCGCCAAGCTGAAGGTGACCAAGGGTGGCCCC
CTGCCCTTCGCCTGGGACATCCTGTCCCCTCAGTTCATGTACGGCTCCAAGGCCTACGTGAAGCACCCCG
CCGACATCCCCGACTACTTGAAGCTGTCCTTCCCCGAGGGCTTCAAGTGGGAGCGCGTGATGAACTTCGA
GGACGGCGGCGTGGTGACCGTGACCCAGGACTCCTCACTGCAGGACGGCGAGTTCATCTACAAGGTGAAG
CTGCGCGGCACCAACTTCCCCTCCGACGGCCCCGTAATGCAGAAGAAGACCATGGGCTGGGAGGCCTCCT
CCGAGCGGATGTACCCCGAGGACGGCGCCCTGAAGGGCGAGATCAAGCAGAGGCTGAAGCTGAAGGACGG
CGGCCACTACGACGCTGAGGTCAAGACCACCTACAAGGCCAAGAAGCCCGTGCAGCTGCCCGGCGCCTAC
AACGTCAACATCAAGTTGGACATCACCTCCCACAACGAGGACTACACCATCGTGGAACAGTACGAACGCG
CTGAGGGCCGCCACTCCACCGGCGGCATGGACGAGCTGTACAAGTCTGGCGGCCGCTCTGGCATGGTGAG
CAAGGGCGAGGAGGATAACATGGCCATCATCAAGGAGTTCATGCGCTTCAAGGTGCACATGGAGGGCTCC
GTGAACGGCCACGAGTTCGAGATCGAGGGCGAGGGCGAGGGCCGCCCCTACGAGGGCACCCAGACCGCCA
AGCTGAAGGTGACCAAGGGTGGCCCCCTGCCCTTCGCCTGGGACATCCTGTCCCCTCAGTTCATGTACGG
CTCCAAGGCCTACGTGAAGCACCCCGCCGACATCCCCGACTACTTGAAGCTGTCCTTCCCCGAGGGCTTC
AAGTGGGAGCGCGTGATGAACTTCGAGGACGGCGGCGTGGTGACCGTGACCCAGGACTCCTCACTGCAGG
ACGGCGAGTTCATCTACAAGGTGAAGCTGCGCGGCACCAACTTCCCCTCCGACGGCCCCGTAATGCAGAA
GAAGACCATGGGCTGGGAGGCCTCCTCCGAGCGGATGTACCCCGAGGACGGCGCCCTGAAGGGCGAGATC
AAGCAGAGGCTGAAGCTGAAGGACGGCGGCCACTACGACGCTGAGGTCAAGACCACCTACAAGGCCAAGA
AGCCCGTGCAGCTGCCCGGCGCCTACAACGTCAACATCAAGTTGGACATCACCTCCCACAACGAGGACTA
CACCATCGTGGAACAGTACGAACGCGCTGAGGGCCGCCACTCCACCGGCGGCATGGACGAGCTGTACAAG
GGTAGCATCGATGGTAGCATGGTGAGCAAGGGCGAGGAGGATAACATGGCCATCATCAAGGAGTTCATGC
GCTTCAAGGTGCACATGGAGGGCTCCGTGAACGGCCACGAGTTCGAGATCGAGGGCGAGGGCGAGGGCCG
CCCCTACGAGGGCACCCAGACCGCCAAGCTGAAGGTGACCAAGGGTGGCCCCCTGCCCTTCGCCTGGGAC
ATCCTGTCCCCTCAGTTCATGTACGGCTCCAAGGCCTACGTGAAGCACCCCGCCGACATCCCCGACTACT
TGAAGCTGTCCTTCCCCGAGGGCTTCAAGTGGGAGCGCGTGATGAACTTCGAGGACGGCGGCGTGGTGAC
CGTGACCCAGGACTCCTCACTGCAGGACGGCGAGTTCATCTACAAGGTGAAGCTGCGCGGCACCAACTTC
CCCTCCGACGGCCCCGTAATGCAGAAGAAGACCATGGGCTGGGAGGCCTCCTCCGAGCGGATGTACCCCG
AGGACGGCGCCCTGAAGGGCGAGATCAAGCAGAGGCTGAAGCTGAAGGACGGCGGCCACTACGACGCTGA
GGTCAAGACCACCTACAAGGCCAAGAAGCCCGTGCAGCTGCCCGGCGCCTACAACGTCAACATCAAGTTG
GACATCACCTCCCACAACGAGGACTACACCATCGTGGAACAGTACGAACGCGCTGAGGGCCGCCACTCCA
CCGGCGGCATGGACGAGCTGTACAAGCTCGAGTAGGGTAATCTAGATAATCAACCTCTGGATTACAAAAT
TTGTGAAAGATTGACTGGTATTCTTAACTATGTTGCTCCTTTTACGCTATGTGGATACGCTGCTTTAATG
CCTTTGTATCATGCTATTGCTTCCCGTATGGCTTTCATTTTCTCCTCCTTGTATAAATCCTGGTTGCTGT
CTCTTTATGAGGAGTTGTGGCCCGTTGTCAGGCAACGTGGCGTGGTGTGCACTGTGTTTGCTGACGCAAC
CCCCACTGGTTGGGGCATTGCCACCACCTGTCAGCTCCTTTCCGGGACTTTCGCTTTCCCCCTCCCTATT
GCCACGGCGGAACTCATCGCCGCCTGCCTTGCCCGCTGCTGGACAGGGGCTCGGCTGTTGGGCACTGACA
ATTCCGTGGTGTTGTCGGGGAAATCATCGTCCTTTCCTTGGCTGCTCGCCTGTGTTGCCACCTGGATTCT
GCGCGGGACGTCCTTCTGCTACGTCCCTTCGGCCCTCAATCCAGCGGACCTTCCTTCCCGCGGCCTGCTG
CCGGCTCTGCGGCCTCTTCCGCGTCTTCGCCTTCGCCCTCAGACGAGTCGGATCTCCCTTTGGGCCGCCT
CCCCGCCTGAGATCCTTTAAGACCAATGACTTACAAGGCAGCTGTAGATCTTAGCCACTTTTTAAAAGAA
AAGGGGGGACTGGAAGGGCTAATTCACTCCCAACGAAGACAAGATCTGCTTTTTGCTTGTACTGGGTCTC
TCTGGTTAGACCAGATCTGAGCCTGGGAGCTCTCTGGCTAACTAGGGAACCCACTGCTTAAGCCTCAATA
AAGCTTGCCTTGAGTGCTTCAAGTAGTGTGTGCCCGTCTGTTGTGTGACTCTGGTAACTAGAGATCCCTC
AGACCCTTTTAGTCAGTGTGGAAAATCTCTAGCAGTAGTAGTTCATGTCATCTTATTATTCAGTATTTAT
AACTTGCAAAGAAATGAATATCAGAGAGTGAGAGGCCCGGGTTAATTAAGGAAAGGGCTAGATCATTCTT
GAAGACGAAAGGGCCTCGTGATACGCCTATTTTTATAGGTTAATGTCATGATAATAATGGTTTCTTAGAC
GTCAGGTGGCACTTTTCGGGGAAATGTGCGCGGAACCCCTATTTGTTTATTTTTCTAAATACATTCAAAT
ATGTATCCGCTCATGAGACAATAACCCTGATAAATGCTTCAATAATATTGAAAAAGGAAGAGTATGAGTA
TTCAACATTTCCGTGTCGCCCTTATTCCCTTTTTTGCGGCATTTTGCCTTCCTGTTTTTGCTCACCCAGA
AACGCTGGTGAAAGTAAAAGATGCTGAAGATCAGTTGGGTGCACGAGTGGGTTACATCGAACTGGATCTC
AACAGCGGTAAGATCCTTGAGAGTTTTCGCCCCGAAGAACGTTTTCCAATGATGAGCACTTTTAAAGTTC
TGCTATGTGGCGCGGTATTATCCCGTGTTGACGCCGGGCAAGAGCAACTCGGTCGCCGCATACACTATTC
TCAGAATGACTTGGTTGAGTACTCACCAGTCACAGAAAAGCATCTTACGGATGGCATGACAGTAAGAGAA
TTATGCAGTGCTGCCATAACCATGAGTGATAACACTGCGGCCAACTTACTTCTGACAACGATCGGAGGAC
CGAAGGAGCTAACCGCTTTTTTGCACAACATGGGGGATCATGTAACTCGCCTTGATCGTTGGGAACCGGA
GCTGAATGAAGCCATACCAAACGACGAGCGTGACACCACGATGCCTGTAGCAATGGCAACAACGTTGCGC
AAACTATTAACTGGCGAACTACTTACTCTAGCTTCCCGGCAACAATTAATAGACTGGATGGAGGCGGATA
AAGTTGCAGGACCACTTCTGCGCTCGGCCCTTCCGGCTGGCTGGTTTATTGCTGATAAATCTGGAGCCGG
TGAGCGTGGGTCTCGCGGTATCATTGCAGCACTGGGGCCAGATGGTAAGCCCTCCCGTATCGTAGTTATC
TACACGACGGGGAGTCAGGCAACTATGGATGAACGAAATAGACAGATCGCTGAGATAGGTGCCTCACTGA
TTAAGCATTGGTAACTGTCAGACCAAGTTTACTCATATATACTTTAGATTGATTTAAAACTTCATTTTTA
ATTTAAAAGGATCTAGGTGAAGATCCTTTTTGATAATCTCATGACCAAAATCCCTTAACGTGAGTTTTCG
TTCCACTGAGCGTCAGACCCCGTAGAAAAGATCAAAGGATCTTCTTGAGATCCTTTTTTTCTGCGCGTAA
TCTGCTGCTTGCAAACAAAAAAACCACCGCTACCAGCGGTGGTTTGTTTGCCGGATCAAGAGCTACCAAC
TCTTTTTCCGAAGGTAACTGGCTTCAGCAGAGCGCAGATACCAAATACTGTTCTTCTAGTGTAGCCGTAG
TTAGGCCACCACTTCAAGAACTCTGTAGCACCGCCTACATACCTCGCTCTGCTAATCCTGTTACCAGTGG
CTGCTGCCAGTGGCGATAAGTCGTGTCTTACCGGGTTGGACTCAAGACGATAGTTACCGGATAAGGCGCA
GCGGTCGGGCTGAACGGGGGGTTCGTGCACACAGCCCAGCTTGGAGCGAACGACCTACACCGAACTGAGA
TACCTACAGCGTGAGCTATGAGAAAGCGCCACGCTTCCCGAAGGGAGAAAGGCGGACAGGTATCCGGTAA
GCGGCAGGGTCGGAACAGGAGAGCGCACGAGGGAGCTTCCAGGGGGAAACGCCTGGTATCTTTATAGTCC
TGTCGGGTTTCGCCACCTCTGACTTGAGCGTCGATTTTTGTGATGCTCGTCAGGGGGGCGGAGCCTATGG
AAAAACGCCAGCAACGCGGCCTTTTTACGGTTCCTGGCCTTTTGCTGGCCTTTTGCTCACATGTTCTTTC
CTGCGTTATCCCCTGATTCTGTGGATAACCGTATTACCGCCTTTGAGTGAGCTGATACCGCTCGCCGCAG
CCGAACGACCGAGCGCAGCGAGTCAGTGAGCGAGGAAGCGGAAGAGCGCCCAATACGCAAACCGCCTCTC
CCCGCGCGTTGGCCGATTCATTAATGCAGCAAGCTCATGGCTGACTAATTTTTTTTATTTATGCAGAGGC
CGAGGCCGCCTCGGCCTCTGAGCTATTCCAGAAGTAGTGAGGAGGCTTTTTTGGAGGCCTAGGCTTTTGC
AAAAAGCTCCCCGTGGCACGACAGGTTTCCCGACTGGAAAGCGGGCAGTGAGCGCAACGCAATTAATGTG
AGTTAGCTCACTCATTAGGCACCCCAGGCTTTACACTTTATGCTTCCGGCTCGTATGTTGTGTGGAATTG
TGAGCGGATAACAATTTCACACAGGAAACAGCTATGACATGATTACGAATTTCACAAATAAAGCATTTTT
TTCACTGCATTCTAGTTGTGGTTTGTCCAAACTCATCAATGTATCTTATCATGTCTGGATCAACTGGATA
ACTCAAGCTAACCAAAATCATCCCAAACTTCCCACCCCATACCCTATTACCACTGCCAATTACCTGTGGT
TTCATTTACTCTAAACCTGTGATTCCTCTGAATTATTTTCATTTTAAAGAAATTGTATTTGTTAAATATG
TACTACAAACTTAGTAGT
