>Addgene plasmid #64108 | pHAGE-TO-dCas9-3XmCherry | addgene partial sequence | sequence record 146685 | CMV-F 5'-CGCAAATGGGCGGTAGGCGTG-3'
GTGATAGAGATCTCCCTATCAGTGATAGAGATCGTCGACGAGCTCGTTTAGTGAACCGTCAGATCGCCTG
GAGACGCCATCCACGCTGTTTTGACCTCCATAGAAGACACCGGGACCGATCCAGCCTACCGGTTAAGGTG
AACGCGTGCAGGCTGGCGCCACCATGGCCCCTAAAAAGAAACGCAAGGTCGAATTCGGAAGCGGAAGCGA
CAAGAAGTACTCCATTGGGCTCGCTATCGGTACCAACAGCGTCGGCTGGGCCGTCATTACGGACGAGTAC
AAGGTGCCGAGCAAAAAATTCAAAGTTCTGGGCAATACCGATCGCCACAGCATAAAGAAGAACCTCATTG
GAGCCCTCCTGTTCGACTCCGGGGAGACGGCCGAAGCCACGCGGCTCAAAAGAACAGCACGGCGCAGATA
TACCCGCAGAAAGAATCGGATCTGCTACCTGCAGGAGATCTTTAGTAATGAGATGGCTAAGGTGGATGAC
TCTTTCTTCCATAGGCTGGAGGAGTCCTTTTTGGTGGAGGAGGATAAAAAGCACGAGCGCCACCCAATCT
TTGGCAATATCGTGGACGAGGTGGCGTACCATGAAAAGTACCCAACCATATATCATCTGAGGAAGAAGCT
GGTAGACAGTACTGATAAGGCTGACTTGCGGTTGATCTATCTCGCGCTGGCGCACATGATCAAATTTCGG
GGACACTTCCTCATCGAGGGGGACCTGAACCCAGACAACAGCGATGTCGACAAACTCTTTATCCAACTGG
TTCAGACTTACAATCAGCTTTTCGAGGAGAACCCGATCAACGCATCCGGCGTTGACGCCAAAGCAATC
