>Addgene plasmid #64108 | pHAGE-TO-dCas9-3XmCherry | addgene partial sequence | sequence record 146686 | WPRE-R 5'-CATAGCGTAAAAGGAGCAACA-3'
CCAGAGGTTGATTATCTAGATTACCCTACTCGAGCTTGTACAGCTCGTCCATGCCGCCGGTGGAGTGGCG
GCCCTCAGCGCGTTCGTACTGTTCCACGATGGTGTAGTCCTCGTTGTGGGAGGTGATGTCCAACTTGATG
TTGACGTTGTAGGCGCCGGGCAGCTGCACGGGCTTCTTGGCCTTGTAGGTGGTCTTGACCTCAGCGTCGT
AGTGGCCGCCGTCCTTCAGCTTCAGCCTCTGCTTGATCTCGCCCTTCAGGGCGCCGTCCTCGGGGTACAT
CCGCTCGGAGGAGGCCTCCCAGCCCATGGTCTTCTTCTGCATTACGGGGCCGTCGGAGGGGAAGTTGGTG
CCGCGCAGCTTCACCTTGTAGATGAACTCGCCGTCCTGCAGTGAGGAGTCCTGGGTCACGGTCACCACGC
CGCCGTCCTCGAAGTTCATCACGCGCTCCCACTTGAAGCCCTCGGGGAAGGACAGCTTCAAGTAGTCGGG
GATGTCGGCGGGGTGCTTCACGTAGGCCTTGGAGCCGTACATGAACTGAGGGGACAGGATGTCCCAGGCG
AAGGGCAGGGGGCCACCCTTGGTCACCTTCAGCTTGGCGGTCTGGGTGCCCTCGTAGGGGCGGCCCTCGC
CCTCGCCCTCGATCTCGAACTCGTGGCCGTTCACGGAGCCCTCCATGTGCACCTTGAAGCGCATGAACTC
CTTGATGATGGCCATGTTATCCTCCTCGCCCTTGCTCACCATGCTACCATCGATGCTACCCTTGTACAGC
TCGTCCATGCCGCCGGTGGAGTGGCGGCCCTCAGCGCGTTCGTACTGTTCCACGATGGTGTAGTCCTCGT
TGTGGG
